>Addgene plasmid #208828 | pLL3.7-hSt3Cas9 (pXK-1721) | addgene full sequence | sequence record 417250 | Addgene NGS Result
GTGCCAAAACAAACTCCCATTGACGTCAATGGGGTGGAGACTTGGAAATCCCCGTGAGTCAAACCGCTAT
CCACGCCCATTGATGTACTGCCAAAACCGCATCACCATGGTAATAGCGATGACTAATACGTAGATGTACT
GCCAAGTAGGAAAGTCCCATAAGGTCATGTACTGGGCATAATGCCAGGCGGGCCATTTACCGTCATTGAC
GTCAATAGGGGGCGTACTTGGCATATGATACACTTGATGTACTGCCAAGTGGGCAGTTTACCGTAAATAC
TCCACCCATTGACGTCAATGGAAAGTCCCTATTGGCGTTACTATGGGAACATACGTCATTATTGACGTCA
ATGGGCGGGGGTCGTTGGGCGGTCAGCCAGGCGGGCCATTTACCGTAAGTTATGTAACGCGGAACTCCAT
ATATGGGCTATGAACTAATGACCCCGTAATTGATTACTATTAATAACTAATGCATGGCGGTAATACGGTT
ATCCACGCGGCCGCTTAAGCTTGGAACCCTTAATATAACTTCGTATAATGTATGCTATACGAAGTTATTA
GGTCCCTCGACCTGCTGGAATCTCGTGAAGCGAGCTTATCGATACCGTCGACCTCGAGAAAAAAAACACC
GAATCGGTGCCACCTTTTCAAGTTGAGTACGGACTAAGCCTTATTTTAACTCGCTGTTGGATCCTACAGC
TCTAAAACGCGCTGCGAGCCTAGGCGAAGGATCCAAACAAGGCTTTTCTCCAAGGGATATTTATAGTCTC
AAAACACACAATTACTTTACAGTTAGGGTGAGTTTCCTTTTGTGCTGTTTTTTAAAATAATAATTTAGTA
TTTGTATCTCTTATAGAAATCCAAGCCTATCATGTAAAATGTAGCTAGTATTAAAAAGAACAGATTATCT
GTCTTTTATCGCACATTAAGCCTCTATAGTTACTAGGAAATATTATATGCAAATTAACCGGGGCAGGGGA
GTAGCCGAGCTTCTCCCACAAGTCTGTGCGAGGGGGCCGGCGCGGGCCTAGAGATGGCGCGTCGGATCTC
TAGAGCGGGCCCGGTACTAACCAAACTGGATCTCTGCTGTCCCTGTAATAAACCCGAAAATTTTGAATTT
TTGTAATTTGTTTTTGTAATTCTTTAGTTTGTATGTCTGTTGCTATTATGTCTACTATTCTTTCCCCTGC
ACTGTACCCCCCAATCCCCCCTTTTCTTTTAAAATTGTGGATGAATACTGCCATTTGTCTGCAGAATTGG
CGCACGCAGTGCCGATCCGTTCACTAATCGAATGGATCTGTCTCTGTCTCTCTCTCCACCTTCTTCTTCT
ATTCCTTCGGGCCTGTCGGGTCCCCTCGGGGTTGGGAGGTGGGTCTGAAACGATAATGGTGAATATCCCT
GCCTAACTCTATTCACTATAGAAAGTACAGCAAAAACTATTCTTAAACCTACCAAGCCTCCTACTATCAT
TATGAATAATTTTATATACCACAGCCAATTTGTTATGTTAAACCAATTCCACAAACTTGCCCATTTATCT
AATTCCAATAATTCTTGTTCATTCTTTTCTTGCTGGTTTTGCGATTCTTCAATTAAGGAGTGTATTAAGC
TTGTGTAATTGTTAATTTCTCTGTCCCACTCCATCCAGGTCGTGTGATTCCAAATCTGTTCCAGAGATTT
ATTACTCCAACTAGCATTCCAAGGCACAGCAGTGGTGCAAATGAGTTTTCCAGAGCAACCCCAAATCCCC
AGGAGCTGTTGATCCTTTAGGTATCTTTCCACAGCCAGGATTCTTGCCTGGAGCTGCTTGATGCCCCAGA
CTGTGAGTTGCAACAGATGCTGTTGCGCCTCAATAGCCCTCAGCAAATTGTTCTGCTGCTGCACTATACC
AGACAATAATTGTCTGGCCTGTACCGTCAGCGTCATTGACGCTGCGCCCATAGTGCTTCCTGCTGCTCCC
AAGAACCCAAGGAACAAAGCTCCTATTCCCACTGCTCTTTTTTCTCTCTGCACCACTCTTCTCTTTGCCT
TGGTGGGTGCTACTCCTAATGGTTCAATTTTTACTACTTTATATTTATATAATTCACTTCTCCAATTGTC
CCTCATATCTCCTCCTCCAGGTCTGAAGATCAGCGGCCGGCCGCTTGCTGTGCGGTGGTCTTACTTTTGT
TTTGCTCTTCCTCTATCTTGTCTAAAGCTTCCTTGGTGTCTTTTATCTCTATCCTTTGATGCACACAATA
GAGGGTTGCTACTGTATTATATAATGATCTAAGTTCTTCTGATCCTGTCTGAAGGGATGGTTGTAGCTGT
CCCAGTATTTGTCTACAGCCTTCTGATGTTTCTAACAGGCCAGGATTAACTGCGAATCGTTCTAGCTCCC
TGCTTGCCCATACTATATGTTTTAATTTATATTTTTTCTTTCCCCCTGGCCTTAACCGAATTTTTTCCCA
TCGCGATCTAATTCTCCCCCGCTTAATACTGACGCTCTCGCACCCATCTCTCTCCTTCTAGCCTCCGCTA
GTCAAAATTTTTGGCGTACTCACCAGTCGCCGCCCCTCGCCTCTTGCCGTGCGCGCTTCAGCAAGCCGAG
TCCTGCGTCGAGAGAGCTCCTCTGGTTTCCCTTTCGCTTTCAAGTCCCTGTTCGGGCGCCACTGCTAGAG
ATTTTCCACACTGACTAAAAGGGTCTGAGGGATCTCTAGTTACCAGAGTCACACAACAGACGGGCACACA
CTACTTGAAGCACTCAAGGCAAGCTTTATTGAGGCTTAAGCAGTGGGTTCCCTAGTTAGCCAGAGAGCTC
CCAGGCTCAGATCTGGTCTAACCAGAGAGACCCAGTACAGGCAAAACGCGCTGCTTATATAGACCTCCCA
CCGTACACGCCTACCGCCCATTTGCGTCAATGGGGCGGAGTTGTTACGACATTTTGGAAAGTCCCGTTGA
TTTTGGTGCCAAAACAAACTCCCATTGACGTCAATGGGGTGGAGACTTGGAAATCCCCGTGAGTCAAACC
GCTATCCACGCCCATTGATGTACTGCCAAAACCGCATCACCATGGTAATAGCGATGACTAATACGTAGAT
GTACTGCCAAGTAGGAAAGTCCCATAAGGTCATGTACTGGGCATAATGCCAGGCGGGCCATTTACCGTCA
TTGACGTCAATAGGGGGCGTACTTGGCATATGATACACTTGATGTACTGCCAAGTGGGCAGTTTACCGTA
AATACTCCACCCATTGACGTCAATGGAAAGTCCCTATTGGCGTTACTATGGGAACATACGTCATTATTGA
CGTCAATGGGCGGGGGTCGTTGGGCGGTCAGCCAGGCGGGCCATTTACCGTAAGTTATGTAACGCGGAAC
TCCATATATGGGCTATGAACTAATGACCCCGTAATTGATTACTATTAATAACTAGTCAATAATCAATGTC
AACGCGTATATCTGGCCCGTACATCGCGAAGCAGCGCAAAACGCCTAACCCTAAGCAGATTCTTCATGCA
ATTGTCGGTCAAGCCTTGCCTTGTTGTAGCTTAAATTTTGCTCGCGCACTACTCAGCGACCTCCAACACA
CAAGCAGGGAGCAGATACTGGCTTAACTATGCGGCATCAGAGCAGATTGTACTGAGAGTGCACCATAGGG
GATCGGGAGATCTCCCGATCCGTCGACGTCAGGTGGCACTTTTCGGGGAAATGTGCGCGGAACCCCTATT
TGTTTATTTTTCTAAATACATTCAAATATGTATCCGCTCATGAGACAATAACCCTGATAAATGCTTCAAT
AATATTGAAAAAGGAAGAGTATGAGTATTCAACATTTCCGTGTCGCCCTTATTCCCTTTTTTGCGGCATT
TTGCCTTCCTGTTTTTGCTCACCCAGAAACGCTGGTGAAAGTAAAAGATGCTGAAGATCAGTTGGGTGCA
CGAGTGGGTTACATCGAACTGGATCTCAACAGCGGTAAGATCCTTGAGAGTTTTCGCCCCGAAGAACGTT
TTCCAATGATGAGCACTTTTAAAGTTCTGCTATGTGGCGCGGTATTATCCCGTATTGACGCCGGGCAAGA
GCAACTCGGTCGCCGCATACACTATTCTCAGAATGACTTGGTTGAGTACTCACCAGTCACAGAAAAGCAT
CTTACGGATGGCATGACAGTAAGAGAATTATGCAGTGCTGCCATAACCATGAGTGATAACACTGCGGCCA
ACTTACTTCTGACAACGATCGGAGGACCGAAGGAGCTAACCGCTTTTTTGCACAACATGGGGGATCATGT
AACTCGCCTTGATCGTTGGGAACCGGAGCTGAATGAAGCCATACCAAACGACGAGCGTGACACCACGATG
CCTGTAGCAATGGCAACAACGTTGCGCAAACTATTAACTGGCGAACTACTTACTCTAGCTTCCCGGCAAC
AATTAATAGACTGGATGGAGGCGGATAAAGTTGCAGGACCACTTCTGCGCTCGGCCCTTCCGGCTGGCTG
GTTTATTGCTGATAAATCTGGAGCCGGTGAGCGTGGGTCTCGCGGTATCATTGCAGCACTGGGGCCAGAT
GGTAAGCCCTCCCGTATCGTAGTTATCTACACGACGGGGAGTCAGGCAACTATGGATGAACGAAATAGAC
AGATCGCTGAGATAGGTGCCTCACTGATTAAGCATTGGTAACTGTCAGACCAAGTTTACTCATATATACT
TTAGATTGATTTAAAACTTCATTTTTAATTTAAAAGGATCTAGGTGAAGATCCTTTTTGATAATCTCATG
ACCAAAATCCCTTAACGTGAGTTTTCGTTCCACTGAGCGTCAGACCCCGTAGAAAAGATCAAAGGATCTT
CTTGAGATCCTTTTTTTCTGCGCGTAATCTGCTGCTTGCAAACAAAAAAACCACCGCTACCAGCGGTGGT
TTGTTTGCCGGATCAAGAGCTACCAACTCTTTTTCCGAAGGTAACTGGCTTCAGCAGAGCGCAGATACCA
AATACTGTTCTTCTAGTGTAGCCGTAGTTAGGCCACCACTTCAAGAACTCTGTAGCACCGCCTACATACC
TCGCTCTGCTAATCCTGTTACCAGTGGCTGCTGCCAGTGGCGATAAGTCGTGTCTTACCGGGTTGGACTC
AAGACGATAGTTACCGGATAAGGCGCAGCGGTCGGGCTGAACGGGGGGTTCGTGCACACAGCCCAGCTTG
GAGCGAACGACCTACACCGAACTGAGATACCTACAGCGTGAGCTATGAGAAAGCGCCACGCTTCCCGAAG
GGAGAAAGGCGGACAGGTATCCGGTAAGCGGCAGGGTCGGAACAGGAGAGCGCACGAGGGAGCTTCCAGG
GGGAAACGCCTGGTATCTTTATAGTCCTGTCGGGTTTCGCCACCTCTGACTTGAGCGTCGATTTTTGTGA
TGCTCGTCAGGGGGGCGGAGCCTATGGAAAAACGCCAGCAACGCGGCCTTTTTACGGTTCCTGGCCTTTT
GCTGGCCTTTTGCTCACATGCTGCTAGAGATTTTCCACACTGACTAAAAGGGTCTGAGGGATCTCTAGTT
ACCAGAGTCACACAACAGACGGGCACACACTACTTGAAGCACTCAAGGCAAGCTTTATTGAGGCTTAAGC
AGTGGGTTCCCTAGTTAGCCAGAGAGCTCCCAGGCTCAGATCTGGTCTAACCAGAGAGACCCAGTACAGT
CCGGATGCAGCTCTCGGGCCATGTGATGAAATGCTAGGCGGCTGTCAAACCTCCACTCTAATACTTCTCT
CTCCGGGTCATCCATCCCATGCAGGCTCACAGGGTGTAACAAGCGGGTGTTCTCTCCTTCATTGGCTTCT
TCTACCTTCTCTTGCTCAACTGGTACTAGCTTGTAGCACCATCCAAAGGTCAGTGGATATCTGATCCCTG
GCCCTGGTGTGTAGTTCTGCCAATCAGGGAAGTAGCCTTGTGTGTGGTAGATCCACAGATCAAGGATATC
TTGTCTTCGTTGGGAGTGAATTAGCCCTTCCAGTCCCCCCTTTTCTTTTAAAAAGTGGCTAAGATCTACA
GCTGCCTTGTAAGTCATTGGTCTTAAAGGTACCTGAGGTGTGACTGGAAAACCCACCTCCTCCTCCTCTT
GTGCTTCTAGCCAGGCACAATCAGCATTGGTAGCTGCTGTATTGCTACTTGTGATTGCTCCATGTTTTTC
TAGGTCTCGATCGAGGTCGACGGTATCGATGCGGGGAGGCGGCCCAAAGGGAGATCCGACTCGTCTGAGG
GCGAAGGCGAAGACGCGGAAGAGGCCGCAGAGCCGGCAGCAGGCCGCGGGAAGGAAGGTCCGCTGGATTG
AGGGCCGAAGGGACGTAGCAGAAGGACGTCCCGCGCAGAATCCAGGTGGCAACACAGGCGAGCAGCCAAG
GAAAGGACGATGATTTCCCCGACAACACCACGGAATTGTCAGTGCCCAACAGCCGAGCCCCTGTCCAGCA
GCGGGCAAGGCAGGCGGCGATGAGTTCCGCCGTGGCAATAGGGAGGGGGAAAGCGAAAGTCCCGGAAAGG
AGCTGACAGGTGGTGGCAATGCCCCAACCAGTGGGGGTTGCGTCAGCAAACACAGTGCACACCACGCCAC
GTTGCCTGACAACGGGCCACAACTCCTCATAAAGAGACAGCAACCAGGATTTATACAAGGAGGAGAAAAT
GAAAGCCATACGGGAAGCAATAGCATGATACAAAGGCATTAAAGCAGCGTATCCACATAGCGTAAAAGGA
GCAACATAGTTAAGAATACCAGTCAATCTTTCACAAATTTTGTAATCCAGAGGTTGATTATCGATAAGCT
TGATATCGAATTGTACCTAGTGGAACCGGAACCCTTAAACATGTATAACTTCGTATAATGTATGCTATAC
GAAGTTATTAGGTCCCTCGACGAATTCTTATTTCTTTTTCTTAGCTTGACCAGCTTTCTTAGTAGCAGCA
GGACGCTTGCCTTCTCCCAGTTTAGCCAGGTCAATCCGAGTCTCATACAGCCCAGTCACGCTCTGATGAA
TCAGAGTGGCATCCTTCAGCAGGCTTGATGGTGTGTAGTCTCGATAGCGAGGGATTTTCACGCCCAGAAA
CTCGAAATCAGCGGCGGAGCCGCGGCTGGTCAGTTCAAACAGTCCCTTCCTCTCACTGCCAGTAGGTCCG
ATGAAGCTGCTGCACAGCTCGTCGATAGAGTGATTCTGCCAGGACTGGAAGGCGCTGTTCAGCAGCTTTC
CATTTTTCTTTGCCCCCACGTAGTTTTCATTAAACTCCAGGATGTAGTAAAACAGTTCCTCGAACTCTTT
CTTATGATTCTCCACATACTTGCGGTGGTTCTCATTAATTGTGTTGGAGATCCTTTTAGCATGGTACAGC
AGCTTCACAAACTTCTGGCTCAGGAAAATCTGGTTGCCTTTGTGGATCTCTCCCCGCTTATTGTTGGTTG
ACAGGATACTGGCCAGCATGCGCCTAGACCCATCGGACAGCTCGAACAGGGAGTACTTAGGCAGTTCAAT
GATCAGCTCAATGTCCTTATAGCCTTTCTCCAGCAGGAAGTTCAGCTTATCTTTTCGGTAATTGATGCGG
TCCAGAATGCTGATTCCCTGAAATTCCAGCACATTTGTAATTTTCTTTTTGGCCCCTTTCTCGATGGTGC
CCTTGACCAGCACAGCGAAGGAGTTGCTGATGCCGGCGTATCCCCCATACTTCTTGGGGTCCAGGTATTC
CTTAGCTCCCACCAGGTTCTCATTAGAGTTAGGCTTGGGTTTGGAGCTCAGATTGGCGTTAAACAGGCCC
TTTGGTTTTCCGCGGTCCAGCCCGTGATTCTGTTCCTCGACCTTTTTGACCACGTTCACCTGAGGGTAGG
ACAGGACTCTCCGCACTGTGGCCAGATCTGATTCCTTATTCCACACGCTCTCCCCGGTTTCCTCGTTGAC
TTCAATCAGGGGCCTCTCGATCACTCTGCCGTCGGCCAGTGAGATGCTCTTCTTGAAGATGTTCATGATG
TTGCTATAGAAGTACACCTTTTCTGTTGCAGACTTCCTCTCTCTAAAGGAGTTGTACTTTGGATAGTCGC
CGTACACGAACTCTGGCTCCAGTTTAGGGTACTTTTTCAGCAGAGCAGAGGCGACCACGGCATTCAGATA
GGCATCATGTGCATGGTGGAAGTCGTTGATTTCTCTCACTTTGTACAGCTCAAAGTCCTTCCGGAACTGT
GAGACCAGGGTACTTTTCAGAGTAATGATCTTGACGGTCCGCACTGCTCGATTGTTTTCATCCTTCTTGT
TGTTGAACTTCTCGTCCAGCAGTCTAGCCACGTGTTTTGTAATCTGGCGGGTCTCGACCAGCTGCCTCTG
GATAAAGCCTGCCTTATCTTCGGGGCTCAGGCCTCCTCTCTCAGCTTTAGTCAGGTTGTCAAACTTTCGC
TGAGAGATCAGCTTGGATTTCAGCAGCTGATACCAGAATGTCTTCCTCTTTTTGACCACCTCCAGGGAAG
GCACATCGTCGCTTTTTCCTCTATTTGAGGCTGAACTGACCAGCACCTTGTTATCGATGGAATTGTCTTT
CAGAAATGCCTGGGGAATGATGTGATCAATGTCGTAGTTACTCAGCCGATCGATGTCCAGATCGTCGCCT
GTGTACATGTCCTTTCCATTCTGGAGGTAGTACAGATACAGGCGATCGTTCTGGAGTGCATTGTTGTCGA
TCTTGGACAGTTTAGCTGGAATATTCTCCTTCAGGATTTTGCTTCCCAGTTCCTTCAGTGATTTCTCCAG
GCGCTTCAGCCTCTGCTGAGAGTTGGATTTCCCCTGGTTGGTGTACTGATTTTCTCTAGCCATCTCGACC
ACGATGCTTTCAGGTTTTCTGCCGCCCATGACCTTCACCAGCTCGTCCACAATCTTGATAGACTGGAGGA
TGCCCTTTTTGATGGCGGGGCTGCCTGGCAGTGATTTGACCACTTCCTTGATGTTTCCTTTATCCTCGTC
CCCAATGATCTGAGCCTTCTGGATCTTCTTCTTGAAGCTCAGGGCATCGTCGTGGATCAGCTGCATGAAA
TTCCTGTTACTAATGCCATCGTCGATCAGATAATCCAGGATTGTATTTCCAGACTTCTCGTCCCGGATGC
CGTTGATCAGCTTGGCGGACAGTTTCCCCCAGCCGGTGTAATGTCGGCGACTCAGTTTCTTCAGCACAGA
CTTATCAAAGATGTTCTCGAATTTGCTCAGTCTCTGCTTAATCATTTCCCGGTCCTCGAAGATGGTCAGA
GTGTGAATGATTTCCTCAATGATGGCTTCATTAGAGGAATCGTCCAGGAACTCCTTATCGTTAATGATAT
TCAGCAGGTCATGGTAAGTGGACAGGCTTGAGTTAAACTGCTTTTCAATGCCTTTCAGCTCGATCCCGTC
ATAGCCGTAGATAGCGTGCAGATACTCAATGATATCCTTGTCTGTCACCTTCCTTTTATCCTTGAAGTAC
AGTCTGACAATGTCTTTCTTCTGCTTGGAATCCAGAAACTGATAGTCCCGCATGCTCTCGGCGATGAATC
GGACCTTTGTCAGTTCGTTGTACACGTTGAAGGTCTCGTACAGCAGGCTATGCTTGGGCAGCACTTTTTC
CTCTGGCAGGTACAGATCAAATGAGGTCATCCTGTTAATGAATGCTTCAGCACTAGACTCCTTATCGATC
ACGTCTTCGAAGTTCCATGGAGTAATCTTCTCATTCCGTTTTCGGATACTCCATGCAAAGTCAGAATTGC
CTCTAGCCAGAGGTCCCACATAGTAGGGGATTCTGAAGGTCAGGATCTTTTCGATGCGCTCTTTGTTCTT
GGCCAGAAAGGGATAGAACTTGGCCTGTTTATCCAGGATTGCCCTCATCTCCTGGAGGTGAATCTGGTAT
GGGATGCTGCCGTTGTCAAAAGTTCTCTGCTTCCGCAGGAAATCTTCTCTGTCAATTTTCTCCAGAAAAT
AGTCGGCCCCTTCGAACTTTGCCAGCAGTTTCTTCAGATACACGTAGAAATCCTCCTGATTTGTTTTGCC
GTCGATATATCCTGCGTACCCGTTCTTGGTATCGTCTTTAAACACTTCGTTGTAAGTCTTCAGGGAAATA
TTCCGGATATACTCTTTCAGCAGAGCCAGATCTTCTTTATGCTCATTGTACCGCTTGATCATAGCGGAGC
TCAGGGGGGCTTCGGTCTCGTTGTCTGTCACGGTCAGAAAGCCTGACAGCAGAATAGCATCATACAGTTT
CTTGGCCTTCAGGAACACGTCACTGTAATCGTCGCCGATATATCCCAGCAGAGTTTCCAGATCCTCGTCG
TAGCTTTCCTTTGAGAAGTGCAGGCTGGCTTTCTCATCCAGATTAAAGCACTTCCGGAAGTCGGCCTGGT
TCCCCACAATCAGCTTCAGAAATTCACTGAAGATCCCAGAATTTTTCTCGCCTGGGAACAGCTTCAGGAT
GCGATCTTTCTTCTCCAGCTTGCTAATTTTGTCCTTCACGATTTCCTCCAGCTGTTTTGAGTTTTCCAGA
CTCAGATCAGACTCAAAAATGGCATTGTAGGTATCCAGAAAGTCCTGGAAGTTTTTCTGGATGTCATTGT
TCTTAGAGTTGAACTCCCCCTCAATCAGGAAATGGCCCCGGTACTTGATCATGTGGGCCAGTGCCAGATA
CACCAGGCGCAGATCTGCTTTCTTAGTGGAGTCAGCCAGGTACTTCCTCAGATGGTAGATTGTAGGAAAC
TCATCGTGGTAGGCTTTTTCCTCCACCAGATTGCCGAAGATAGGATACTTACTGTCTCTTTTATCGTCGG
GGACCAGGAAAGAATCGTCCAGCCGCTGAAAGAATGCATCGTCCAGAGTAGCCATTTCTGTGCTGAAGAT
CTCCTGGAGGTACAGGATGCGGTTCCTTCTCCGAGTATATCGGCGCCTGGCTGTCCTCTTCAGTCTCCGT
CCCTCTGCGGTAATCCCAGAGTCGAACAGCAGCACTCCCAGCAGGTTTTTCTTGATGTATTTCTTGGAAG
TGTTCCCCAGGACCTTCATTTTCTTTGATGGCACTTTGTAGTTGTCAGTAGTCACGGCCCACCCCACGCT
GTTTGTTCCAATGTCCAGTCCAATGCTGTATGGTTTAGTGACCGGTAGGACCTTCCGCTTCTTCTTTGGC
CCGGGCTTATCGTCATCGTCTTTGTAATCAATATCATGATCCTTGTAGTCTCCGTCGTGGTCCTTATAGT
CCGCCATGGTGCTAGCGGATCTGACGGTTCACTAAACCAGCTCTGCTTATATAGACCTCCCACCGTACAC
GCCTACCGCCCATTTGCGTCAATGGGGCGGAGTTGTTACGACATTTTGGAAAGTCCCGTTGATTTTG
Features (pLannotate 1.2.2; 24 found; start..end, strand, type, name):
    106..409     -  enhancer       CMV enhancer: human cytomegalovirus immediate early enhancer
    525..558     -  protein_bind   loxP: Cre-mediated recombination occurs in the 8-bp core sequence (GCATACAT). Cre recombinase
    593..618     +  misc_feature   MCS (fragment): pBluescript multiple cloning site
    736..1048    -  promoter       U6 promoter: RNA polymerase III promoter for mouse U6 snRNA (Das et al., 1988)
   1107..1224    -  misc_feature   cPPT/CTS: central polypurine tract and central termination sequence of HIV-1
   1274..1374    -  CDS            Rev (fragment): human immunodeficiency virus 1 (HIV-1) Rev protein; rev; enhances nuclear export of unspliced and incompletely spliced viral mRNAs
   1751..1984    -  misc_feature   RRE: The Rev response element (RRE) of HIV-1 allows for Rev-dependent mRNA export from the nucleus to the cytoplasm.
   2159..2497    -  CDS            HIV-1 gag (fragment): gag protein from human immunodeficiency virus 1; gag
   2481..2606    -  misc_feature   HIV-1 Ψ: packaging signal of human immunodeficiency virus type 1
   2653..2833    -  LTR            5' LTR (truncated): truncated 5' long terminal repeat (LTR) from HIV-1
   2851..3050    -  promoter       CMV promoter: human cytomegalovirus (CMV) immediate early promoter
   3051..3430    -  enhancer       CMV enhancer: human cytomegalovirus immediate early enhancer
   3585..3637    +  misc_feature   bom (fragment): basis of mobility region from pBR322
   3696..3800    +  promoter       AmpR promoter: bla
   3801..4661    +  CDS            AmpR: β-lactamase; bla; confers resistance to ampicillin, carbenicillin, and related antibiotics
   4832..5420    +  rep_origin     ori: high-copy-number ColE1/pMB1/pBR322/pUC origin of replication
   5482..5662    -  LTR            5' LTR (truncated): truncated 5' long terminal repeat (LTR) from HIV-1
   5669..6169    -  CDS            nef (fragment): NEF_HV1LA - Experimental evidence at protein level: Swiss-Prot protein existence level 1. Extracellular Nef protein targets CD4(+) T-lymphocytes for apoptosis by interacting with CXCR4 surface receptors. From Human immunodeficiency virus type 1 group M subtype B (isolate Lai) (HIV-1).
   6171..6190    -  misc_feature   MCS (fragment): pBluescript multiple cloning site
   6191..6779    -  misc_feature   WPRE: woodchuck hepatitis virus posttranscriptional regulatory element
   6779..6802    -  misc_feature   MCS (fragment): pBluescript multiple cloning site
   6835..6868    -  protein_bind   loxP: Cre-mediated recombination occurs in the 8-bp core sequence (GCATACAT). Cre recombinase
   6939..11099   -  CDS            cas9-2: CAS9B_STRTD - Also known as csn1. Experimental evidence at protein level: Swiss-Prot protein existence level 1. CRISPR (clustered regularly interspaced short palindromic repeat) is an adaptive immune system that provides protection against mobile genetic elements (viruses, transposable elements and conjugative plasmids). CRISPR clusters contain spacers, sequences complementary to antecedent mobile elements, and target invading nucleic acids. CRISPR clusters are transcribed and processed into CRISPR RNA (crRNA). In type II CRISPR systems correct processing of pre-crRNA requires a trans- encoded
  11239..105     -  promoter       CMV promoter (across the origin): human cytomegalovirus (CMV) immediate early promoter
