[The description below was written by a language model from this plasmid's Addgene catalogue record and pLannotate feature annotations shown in this document.]
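Description:
pLL3.7-hSt3Cas9 (pXK-1721) is an all-in-one CRISPR expression plasmid built on the pLL3.7 HIV-1-based lentiviral backbone and intended for genome editing in animal cells. It is catalogued as an empty backbone, meaning that it carries the nuclease and guide RNA scaffold but the user supplies the target-specific spacer. In bacteria it is maintained at high copy through a ColE1/pUC-type origin and selected with ampicillin via the β-lactamase gene.

The payload follows the arrangement mU6–SP1.gRNA–CMV–hSt3Cas9. A mouse U6 RNA polymerase III promoter drives the optimized SP1 guide RNA; the scaffold itself is not called out in the feature table but would lie in the region after the U6 promoter, where a short multiple-cloning-site fragment is annotated. Downstream, a CMV enhancer/promoter drives a roughly 4.2 kb human codon-optimized open reading frame that matches Streptococcus thermophilus Cas9 (the CRISPR3-locus enzyme). It is followed by a WPRE that enhances transcript stability and expression. Two loxP sites bracket the CMV–Cas9 unit, a feature inherited from pLL3.7 that in principle allows Cre-mediated excision of that cassette.

The surrounding lentiviral elements are retained: a CMV enhancer/promoter fused to a truncated 5' LTR, the Ψ packaging signal with a partial gag sequence, the RRE, cPPT/CTS, and a 3' LTR region adjoining a nef fragment. The record lists the vector type only as mammalian expression and CRISPR, and does not state whether viral packaging of this large insert was intended or tested. No mammalian selection marker or fluorescent reporter is annotated.
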