Addgene plasmid #208828: pLL3.7-hSt3Cas9 (pXK-1721)
Purpose: (Empty Backbone) CRISPR/hSt3Cas9 expression vector for Animal gene editing, harboring the humanized St3Cas9 gene and the corresponding optimized SP1.gRNA. Key Construct: mU6- SP1.gRNA-CMV-hSt3Cas9.
Depositing lab: Kun Xu. Depositing organization: Northwest Agriculture and Forestry University. Publication: Efficient genome engineering in eukaryotes using Cas9 from Streptococcus thermophilus. Xu K, Ren C, Liu Z, Zhang T, Zhang T, Li D, Wang L, Yan Q, Guo L, Shen J, Zhang Z. Cell Mol Life Sci. 2015 Jan;72(2):383-99. doi: 10.1007/s00018-014-1679-z. Epub 2014 Jul 20. PubMed 25038777.
Backbone
  Vector backbone: pLL3.7
  Vector type: Mammalian Expression, CRISPR ; stCas9
  Promoter: CMV
Growth in bacteria
  Bacterial resistance: Ampicillin, 100 μg/mL
  Growth temperature: 37°C
  Growth strain: DH5alpha
  Copy number: High Copy
Terms and licenses: Academic/Nonprofit Terms; Industry Terms: Not Available to Industry
How to cite: pLL3.7-hSt3Cas9 (pXK-1721) was a gift from Kun Xu (Addgene plasmid # 208828 ; http://n2t.net/addgene:208828 ; RRID:Addgene_208828)
